Addgene plasmid #102584: pQP-iRIS
Purpose: Regulation of protein localization (near-infrared-blue-light-inducible shuttle)
Depositing lab: Vladislav Verkhusha. Publication: Near-infrared optogenetic pair for protein regulation and spectral multiplexing. Redchuk TA, Omelina ES, Chernov KG, Verkhusha VV. Nat Chem Biol. 2017 Mar 27. doi: 10.1038/nchembio.2343. PubMed 28346403.
Backbone
  Vector backbone: pIRES2-EGFP
  Vector type: Mammalian Expression
Growth in bacteria
  Bacterial resistance: Kanamycin, 50 μg/mL
  Growth temperature: 37°C
  Growth strain: DH5alpha
  Copy number: Unknown
Gene/Insert
  Gene/Insert name: BphP1-mVenus-CAAX-IRES2-NES-mCherry-QPAS1-AsLOV2cNLS
  Promoter: CMV
  Cloning method: Unknown
  Sequencing primers: 5′ n/a
Terms and licenses: Academic/Nonprofit Terms; Industry Terms: Not Available to Industry
Depositor comments: Please note that there are some discrepancies between Addgene's quality control sequences and the depositor's provided genbank file. The depositor noted that these discrepancies do NOT affect plasmid function. New paper providing detailed protocol for using this plasmid- https://www.nature.com/articles/nprot.2018.022
How to cite: pQP-iRIS was a gift from Vladislav Verkhusha (Addgene plasmid # 102584 ; http://n2t.net/addgene:102584 ; RRID:Addgene_102584)
