[The description below was written by a language model from this plasmid's Addgene catalogue record and pLannotate feature annotations shown in this document.]
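Description:
pQP-iRIS is a 9.4 kb mammalian expression plasmid built on the pIRES2-EGFP backbone. It encodes a two-component optogenetic system for controlling protein localization with near-infrared and blue light. It replicates in bacteria from a high-copy ColE1/pUC-type origin and also carries an f1 origin. A single NeoR/KanR gene is preceded by both a bacterial (bla) promoter and the SV40 early promoter and is followed by the HSV TK polyadenylation signal. This cassette gives kanamycin selection in E. coli and can give G418 selection in mammalian cells.

The CMV enhancer/promoter drives one bicistronic transcript that ends at an SV40 poly(A) signal. The first cistron is the Rhodopseudomonas palustris bacterial phytochrome BphP1 fused to mVenus and a K-Ras-derived CAAX motif, which would anchor the near-infrared sensor at the plasma membrane. An EMCV IRES2 then allows translation of the second cistron, NES-mCherry-QPAS1-AsLOV2cNLS. This red-labelled shuttle protein carries a nuclear export signal, the BphP1-binding partner QPAS1, and a LOV2 domain that cages a nuclear localization signal.

The automated annotation labels the LOV2 region as miniSOG, most likely because of LOV-domain homology. It detects c-Myc and SV40 large T NLS fragments after that region, and it leaves QPAS1, the NES and part of BphP1 unannotated. By design, near-infrared light should recruit the shuttle to membrane-bound BphP1, and blue light should uncage the NLS and drive nuclear import. The two fluorescent tags let both components be imaged. The depositor notes minor differences between the quality-control sequence and their reference file and states that these do not affect function.
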