Features (pLannotate 1.2.2; 21 found; start..end, strand, type, name):
     61..364     +  enhancer       CMV enhancer: human cytomegalovirus immediate early enhancer
    365..568     +  promoter       CMV promoter: human cytomegalovirus (CMV) immediate early promoter
    591..614     +  misc_feature   MCS (fragment): multiple cloning site
    618..1562    +  CDS            RpBphP1: RpBphP1 is a fluorescent protein published in 2012, derived from Rhodopseudomonas palustris.
   2859..3569    +  CDS            mVenus: mVenus is a basic (constitutively fluorescent) yellow fluorescent protein published in 2006, derived from Aequorea victoria. It is reported to be a rapidly-maturing monomer with moderate acid sensitivity.
   3576..3623    +  CDS            K-Ras (fragment): human small GTPase proto-oncoprotein
   3624..3680    +  misc_feature   MCS: multiple cloning site
   3682..4267    +  misc_feature   IRES2: internal ribosome entry site (IRES) of the encephalomyocarditis virus (EMCV)
   4315..5022    +  CDS            mCherry: mCherry is a basic (constitutively fluorescent) red fluorescent protein published in 2004, derived from Discosoma sp.. It is reported to be a very rapidly-maturing monomer with low acid sensitivity.
   5650..5967    +  CDS            miniSOG: miniSOG is a basic (constitutively fluorescent) cyan fluorescent protein published in 2011, derived from Arabidopsis thaliana. It requires the cofactor flavin for fluorescence.
   6043..6066    +  CDS            c-myc NLS (fragment): nuclear localization signal of human c-Myc proto-oncogene (Dang and Lee, 1988)
   6085..6168    +  CDS            large T antigen (fragment): large T antigen from SV40 (simian virus 40)
   6191..6312    +  polyA_signal   SV40 poly(A) signal: SV40 polyadenylation signal
   6346..6774    -  rep_origin     f1 ori (sequence partly withheld): f1 bacteriophage origin of replication; arrow indicates direction of (+) strand synthesis
   6801..6905    +  promoter       AmpR promoter: bla
   6907..7264    +  promoter       SV40 promoter: SV40 enhancer and early promoter
   7299..8093    +  CDS            NeoR/KanR: aminoglycoside phosphotransferase from Tn5; aph(3')-II (or nptII); confers resistance to neomycin, kanamycin, and G418 (Geneticin®)
   8114..8266    +  CDS            ble (fragment): BLE_KLEPN - Experimental evidence at protein level: Swiss-Prot protein existence level 1. Binding protein with a strong affinity to the bleomycin family of antibiotics. Binds to CL990; an antimitotic-antibiotic compound. From Klebsiella pneumoniae.
   8325..8372    +  polyA_signal   HSV TK poly(A) signal: herpes simplex virus thymidine kinase polyadenylation signal (Cole and Stacy, 1985)
   8463..8479    -  polyA_signal   bGH poly(A) signal (fragment): bovine growth hormone polyadenylation signal
   8701..9289    +  rep_origin     ori: high-copy-number ColE1/pMB1/pBR322/pUC origin of replication
>Addgene plasmid #102584 | pQP-iRIS | addgene full sequence | sequence record 199847 | Addgene NGS Result
TAGTTATTAATAGTAATCAATTACGGGGTCATTAGTTCATAGCCCATATATGGAGTTCCGCGTTACATAA
CTTACGGTAAATGGCCCGCCTGGCTGACCGCCCAACGACCCCCGCCCATTGACGTCAATAATGACGTATG
TTCCCATAGTAACGCCAATAGGGACTTTCCATTGACGTCAATGGGTGGAGTATTTACGGTAAACTGCCCA
CTTGGCAGTACATCAAGTGTATCATATGCCAAGTACGCCCCCTATTGACGTCAATGACGGTAAATGGCCC
GCCTGGCATTATGCCCAGTACATGACCTTATGGGACTTTCCTACTTGGCAGTACATCTACGTATTAGTCA
TCGCTATTACCATGGTGATGCGGTTTTGGCAGTACATCAATGGGCGTGGATAGCGGTTTGACTCACGGGG
ATTTCCAAGTCTCCACCCCATTGACGTCAATGGGAGTTTGTTTTGGCACCAAAATCAACGGGACTTTCCA
AAATGTCGTAACAACTCCGCCCCATTGACGCAAATGGGCGGTAGGCGTGTACGGTGGGAGGTCTATATAA
GCAGAGCTGGTTTAGTGAACCGTCAGATCCGCTAGCGCTACCGGACTCAGATCTACCATGGTGGCAGGTC
ATGCCTCTGGCAGCCCCGCATTCGGGACCGCCGATCTTTCGAATTGCGAACGTGAAGAGATCCACCTCGC
CGGCTCGATCCAGCCGCATGGCGCGCTTCTGGTCGTCAGCGAGCCGGATCATCGCATCATCCAGGCCAGC
GCCAACGCCGCGGAATTTCTGAATCTCGGAAGCGTGCTCGGCGTTCCGCTCGCCGAGATCGACGGCGATC
TGTTGATCAAGATCCTGCCGCATCTCGATCCCACCGCCGAAGGCATGCCGGTCGCGGTGCGCTGCCGGAT
CGGCAATCCCTCCACGGAGTACGACGGTCTGATGCATCGGCCTCCGGAAGGCGGGCTGATCATCGAGCTC
GAACGTGCCGGCCCGCCGATCGATCTGTCCGGCACGCTGGCGCCGGCGCTGGAGCGGATCCGCACGGCGG
GCTCGCTGCGCGCGCTGTGCGATGACACCGCGCTGCTGTTTCAGCAGTGCACCGGCTACGACCGGGTGAT
GGTGTATCGCTTCGACGAGCAGGGCCACGGCGAAGTGTTCTCCGAGCGCCACGTGCCCGGGCTCGAATCC
TATTTCGGCAACCGCTATCCGTCGTCGGACATTCCGCAGATGGCGCGGCGGCTGTACGAGCGGCAGCGCG
TCCGCGTGCTGGTCGACGTCAGCTATCAGCCGGTGCCGCTGGAGCCGCGGCTGTCGCCGCTGACCGGGCG
CGATCTCGACATGTCGGGCTGCTTCCTGCGCTCGATGTCGCCGATCCATCTGCAGTACCTGAAGAACATG
GGCGTGCGCGCCACCCTGGTGGTGTCGCTGGTGGTCGGCGGCAAGCTGTGGGGCCTGGTTGCCTGTCACC
ATTATCTGCCGCGCTTCATCCATTTCGAGCTGCGGGCGATCTGCGAACTGCTCGCCGAAGCGATCGCGAC
GCGGATCACCGCGCTTGAGAGCTTCGCGCAGAGCCAGTCGGAGCTGTTCGTGCAGCGGCTCGAACAGCGC
ATGATCGAAGCGATCACCCGTGAAGGCGATTGGCGCGCAGCGATTTTCGACACCAGCCAATCGATCCTGC
AGCCGCTGCACGCCGACGGTTGCGCGCTGGTGTACGAAGACCAGATCAGGACCATCGGTGACGTACCTTC
CACGCAGGATGTTCGCGAGATCGCCGGGTGGCTCGATCGCCAGCCACGTGCGGCGGTGACCTCGACCGCG
TCGCTCGGTCTCGACGTGCCGGAGCTCGCGCATCTGACGCGGATGGCGAGCGGCGTGGTCGCGGCGCCGA
TTTCGGATCATCGCGGCGAGTTTCTGATGTGGTTCCGCCCCGAGCGCGTCCACACCGTTACCTGGGGCGG
CGATCCGAAGAAGCCGTTCACGATGGGCGATACACCGGCGGATCTGTCGCCGCGGCGCTCCTTCGCCAAA
TGGCATCAGGTTGTCGAAGGCACGTCCGATCCGTGGACGGCCGCCGATCTCGCCGCGGCTCGCACCATCG
GTCAGACCGTCGCCGACATCGTGCTGCAATTCCGCGCGGTGCGGACACTGATCGCCCGCGAACAGTACGA
ACAGTTTTCGTCCCAGGTGCACGCTTCGATGCAGCCGGTGCTGATCACCGACGCCGAAGGCCGCATCCTG
CTGATGAACGACTCGTTCCGCGACATGTTGCCGGCGGGGTCGCCATCCGCCGTCCATCTCGACGATCTCG
CCGGGTTCTTCGTCGAATCGAACGATTTCCTGCGCAACGTCGCCGAACTGATCGATCACGGCCGCGGGTG
GCGCGGCGAAGTTCTGCTGCGCGGCGCAGGTAATCGCCCGTTGCCGCTGGCAGTGCGCGCCGATCCGGTG
ACGCGCACGGAGGACCAGTCGCTCGGCTTCGTGCTGATCTTCAGCGACGCTACCGATCGTCGCACCGCAG
ATGCCGCACGCACGCGTTTCCAGGAAGGCATTCTTGCCAGCGCACGTCCCGGCGTGCGGCTCGACTCCAA
GTCCGACCTCTTGCACGAGAAGCTGCTGTCCGCGCTGGTCGAGAACGCGCAGCTTGCCGCATTGGAAATT
ACTTACGGCGTCGAGACCGGACGCATCGCCGAGCTGCTCGAAGGCGTTCGCCAGTCGATGCTGCGCACCG
CCGAAGTGCTCGGCCATCTGGTGCAGCACGCGGCGCGCACGGCCGGCAGCGACAGCTCGAGCAATGGCTC
GCAGAACAAGAAGGCTAGCAGTGCTGGCGGTAGTGCTGGTAGTGCTGGTGGCACTAGTAGCAAGGGCGAG
GAGCTGTTCACCGGGGTGGTGCCCATCCTGGTCGAGCTGGACGGCGACGTAAACGGCCACAAGTTCAGCG
TGTCCGGCGAGGGCGAGGGCGATGCCACCTACGGCAAGCTGACCCTGAAGCTGATCTGCACCACCGGCAA
GCTGCCCGTGCCCTGGCCCACCCTCGTGACCACCCTGGGCTACGGCCTGCAGTGCTTCGCCCGCTACCCC
GACCACATGAAGCAGCACGACTTCTTCAAGTCCGCCATGCCCGAAGGCTACGTCCAGGAGCGCACCATCT
TCTTCAAGGACGACGGCAACTACAAGACCCGCGCCGAGGTGAAGTTCGAGGGCGACACCCTGGTGAACCG
CATCGAGCTGAAGGGCATCGACTTCAAGGAGGACGGCAACATCCTGGGGCACAAGCTGGAGTACAACTAC
AACAGCCACAACGTCTATATCACCGCCGACAAGCAGAAGAACGGCATCAAGGCCAACTTCAAGATCCGCC
ACAACATCGAGGACGGCGGCGTGCAGCTCGCCGACCACTACCAGCAGAACACCCCCATCGGCGACGGCCC
CGTGCTGCTGCCCGACAACCACTACCTAAGCTACCAGTCCAAGCTGAGCAAAGACCCCAACGAGAAGCGC
GATCACATGGTCCTGCTGGAACGCGTGACCGCCGCCGGGATCACTCTCGGCATGGACGAGCTGTACAAGG
CTAGCGGTAAAAAGAAGAAAAAGAAGTCAAAGACAAAGTGTGTAATTATGTAAAGATCTCGAGCTCAAGC
TTCGAATTCTGCAGTCGACGGTACCGCGGGCCCGGGATCCGCCCCTCTCCCTCCCCCCCCCCCTAACGTT
ACTGGCCGAAGCCGCTTGGAATAAGGCCGGTGTGCGTTTGTCTATATGTTATTTTCCACCATATTGCCGT
CTTTTGGCAATGTGAGGGCCCGGAAACCTGGCCCTGTCTTCTTGACGAGCATTCCTAGGGGTCTTTCCCC
TCTCGCCAAAGGAATGCAAGGTCTGTTGAATGTCGTGAAGGAAGCAGTTCCTCTGGAAGCTTCTTGAAGA
CAAACAACGTCTGTAGCGACCCTTTGCAGGCAGCGGAACCCCCCACCTGGCGACAGGTGCCTCTGCGGCC
AAAAGCCACGTGTATAAGATACACCTGCAAAGGCGGCACAACCCCAGTGCCACGTTGTGAGTTGGATAGT
TGTGGAAAGAGTCAAATGGCTCTCCTCAAGCGTATTCAACAAGGGGCTGAAGGATGCCCAGAAGGTACCC
CATTGTATGGGATCTGATCTGGGGCCTCGGTACACATGCTTTACATGTGTTTAGTCGAGGTTAAAAAAAC
GTCTAGGCCCCCCGAACCACGGGGACGTGGTTTTCCTTTGAAAAACACGATGATAATATGGCCACAAACC
GGTCCATGGGAATTGATCTCTCAGGATTAACACTGCAGACTAGTATGGTGAGCAAGGGCGAGGAGGATAA
CATGGCCATCATCAAGGAGTTCATGCGCTTCAAGGTGCACATGGAGGGCTCCGTGAACGGCCACGAGTTC
GAGATCGAGGGCGAGGGCGAGGGCCGCCCCTACGAGGGCACCCAGACCGCCAAGCTGAAGGTGACCAAGG
GTGGCCCCCTGCCCTTCGCCTGGGACATCCTGTCCCCTCAGTTCATGTACGGCTCCAAGGCCTACGTGAA
GCACCCCGCCGACATCCCCGACTACTTGAAGCTGTCCTTCCCCGAGGGCTTCAAGTGGGAGCGCGTGATG
AACTTCGAGGACGGCGGCGTGGTGACCGTGACCCAGGACTCCTCCCTGCAGGACGGCGAGTTCATCTACA
AGGTGAAGCTGCGCGGCACCAACTTCCCCTCCGACGGCCCCGTAATGCAGAAGAAGACCATGGGCTGGGA
GGCCTCCTCCGAGCGGATGTACCCCGAGGACGGCGCCCTGAAGGGCGAGATCAAGCAGAGGCTGAAGCTG
AAGGACGGCGGCCACTACGACGCTGAGGTCAAGACCACCTACAAGGCCAAGAAGCCCGTGCAGCTGCCCG
GCGCCTACAACGTCAACATCAAGTTGGACATCACCTCCCACAACGAGGACTACACCATCGTGGAACAGTA
CGAACGCGCCGAGGGCCGCCACTCCACCGGCGGCATGGACGAGCTGTACAAGAGTGCTGGTGGGTCCGCC
GGCGGGAGTGCTGGCGGTAGTGCCGGCGGTAGTTCTAGAGGCAAGAACATGCAGGCGGTCACCGAGCTGC
ATTCCCGGCTGATCGCTGCGCAGCAGGCGATGGAGCGCGACTATTGGCGGTTGCGTGAATTGGAGACTCG
CTACCGCCTGGTGTTCGACGCTGCCGCCGATGCGGTGATGATCGTCTCCGCCGGCGACATGCGCATCGTC
GAAGCCAACCGGGCGGCGGTGAATGCGATCAGCCGCGTCGAGCGCGGCAATGACGACCTTGCGGGGCGTG
ATTTCCTCGCCGAAGTGGCGGCTGCCGATCGCGATGCGGTGCGCGACATGCTGGCCCAGGTGCGTCAGCG
CGGCACCGCACTCAGCGTCCTCGTTCATCTCGGCCGTTACGACCGCGCCTGGATGCTGCGCGGTTCGCTG
ATGTCGTCCGAGCGTCGTCAGGTTTTCCTGCTGCACTTCACCCCGGTGACCACGACTCCCGCGATCGACG
ACGACGACAAAGGTGTCGTTGCTTCTGCTGCCGACGGTGCAGAGGGCGCCTCAGACGACGCAGAGGATGA
ATTCCCGGCTAGCGGCGCCGGCGCCTTTTTGGCTACTACACTTGAACGTATTGAGAAGAACTTTGTCATT
ACTGACCCAAGGTTGCCAGATAATCCCATTATATTCGCGTCCGATAGTTTCTTGCAGTTGACAGAATATA
GCCGTGAAGAAATTTTGGGAAGAAACTGCAGGTTTCTACAAGGTCCTGAAACTGATCGCGCGACAGTGAG
AAAAATTAGAGATGCCATAGATAACCAAACAGAGGTCACTGTTCAGCTGATTAATTATACAAAGAGTGGT
AAAAAGTTCTGGAACCTCTTTCACTTGCAGCCTATGCGAGATCAGAAGGGAGATGTCCAGTACTTTATTG
GGGTTCAGTTGGATGGAACTGAGCATGTCCGAGATGCTGCCGAGAGAGAGGGCGTTATGCTGGCCAAGAA
GACCGCCGAGAACATCGACATGGCTGCCAAGAGGGTCAAGTTGGACTGAGCGGCCGCGACTCTAGATCAT
AATCAGCCATACCACATTTGTAGAGGTTTTACTTGCTTTAAAAAACCTCCCACACCTCCCCCTGAACCTG
AAACATAAAATGAATGCAATTGTTGTTGTTAACTTGTTTATTGCAGCTTATAATGGTTACAAATAAAGCA
ATAGCATCACAAATTTCACAAATAAAGCATTTTTTTCACTGCATTCTAGTTGTGGTTTGTCCAAACTCAT
CAATGTATCTTAAGGCGTAAATTGTAAGCGTTAATATTTTGTTAAAATTCGCGTTAAATTTTTGTTAAAT
CAGCTCATTTTTTAACCAATAGGCCGAAATCGGCAAAATCCCTTATAAATCAAAAGAATAGACCGAGATA
GGGT
[37 nt withheld, positions 6445-6481]
AAAGAACGTGGACTCCAACGTCAAAGG
[49 nt withheld, positions 6509-6557]
T
[91 nt withheld, positions 6559-6649]
G
[124 nt withheld, positions 6651-6774]
CAGGTGGCACTTTTCGGGGAAATGTGCGCGGAACCCCTATTTGTTTATTTTTCTAAATACATTCAAATAT
GTATCCGCTCATGAGACAATAACCCTGATAAATGCTTCAATAATATTGAAAAAGGAAGAGTCCTGAGGCG
GAAAGAACCAGCTGTGGAATGTGTGTCAGTTAGGGTGTGGAAAGTCCCCAGGCTCCCCAGCAGGCAGAAG
TATGCAAAGCATGCATCTCAATTAGTCAGCAACCAGGTGTGGAAAGTCCCCAGGCTCCCCAGCAGGCAGA
AGTATGCAAAGCATGCATCTCAATTAGTCAGCAACCATAGTCCCGCCCCTAACTCCGCCCATCCCGCCCC
TAACTCCGCCCAGTTCCGCCCATTCTCCGCCCCATGGCTGACTAATTTTTTTTATTTATGCAGAGGCCGA
GGCCGCCTCGGCCTCTGAGCTATTCCAGAAGTAGTGAGGAGGCTTTTTTGGAGGCCTAGGCTTTTGCAAA
GATCGATCAAGAGACAGGATGAGGATCGTTTCGCATGATTGAACAAGATGGATTGCACGCAGGTTCTCCG
GCCGCTTGGGTGGAGAGGCTATTCGGCTATGACTGGGCACAACAGACAATCGGCTGCTCTGATGCCGCCG
TGTTCCGGCTGTCAGCGCAGGGGCGCCCGGTTCTTTTTGTCAAGACCGACCTGTCCGGTGCCCTGAATGA
ACTGCAAGACGAGGCAGCGCGGCTATCGTGGCTGGCCACGACGGGCGTTCCTTGCGCAGCTGTGCTCGAC
GTTGTCACTGAAGCGGGAAGGGACTGGCTGCTATTGGGCGAAGTGCCGGGGCAGGATCTCCTGTCATCTC
ACCTTGCTCCTGCCGAGAAAGTATCCATCATGGCTGATGCAATGCGGCGGCTGCATACGCTTGATCCGGC
TACCTGCCCATTCGACCACCAAGCGAAACATCGCATCGAGCGAGCACGTACTCGGATGGAAGCCGGTCTT
GTCGATCAGGATGATCTGGACGAAGAGCATCAGGGGCTCGCGCCAGCCGAACTGTTCGCCAGGCTCAAGG
CGAGCATGCCCGACGGCGAGGATCTCGTCGTGACCCATGGCGATGCCTGCTTGCCGAATATCATGGTGGA
AAATGGCCGCTTTTCTGGATTCATCGACTGTGGCCGGCTGGGTGTGGCGGACCGCTATCAGGACATAGCG
TTGGCTACCCGTGATATTGCTGAAGAGCTTGGCGGCGAATGGGCTGACCGCTTCCTCGTGCTTTACGGTA
TCGCCGCTCCCGATTCGCAGCGCATCGCCTTCTATCGCCTTCTTGACGAGTTCTTCTGAGCGGGACTCTG
GGGTTCGAAATGACCGACCAAGCGACGCCCAACCTGCCATCACGAGATTTCGATTCCACCGCCGCCTTCT
ATGAAAGGTTGGGCTTCGGAATCGTTTTCCGGGACGCCGGCTGGATGATCCTCCAGCGCGGGGATCTCAT
GCTGGAGTTCTTCGCCCACCCTAGGGGGAGGCTAACTGAAACACGGAAGGAGACAATACCGGAAGGAACC
CGCGCTATGACGGCAATAAAAAGACAGAATAAAACGCACGGTGTTGGGTCGTTTGTTCATAAACGCGGGG
TTCGGTCCCAGGGCTGGCACTCTGTCGATACCCCACCGAGACCCCATTGGGGCCAATACGCCCGCGTTTC
TTCCTTTTCCCCACCCCACCCCCCAAGTTCGGGTGAAGGCCCAGGGCTCGCAGCCAACGTCGGGGCGGCA
GGCCCTGCCATAGCCTCAGGTTACTCATATATACTTTAGATTGATTTAAAACTTCATTTTTAATTTAAAA
GGATCTAGGTGAAGATCCTTTTTGATAATCTCATGACCAAAATCCCTTAACGTGAGTTTTCGTTCCACTG
AGCGTCAGACCCCGTAGAAAAGATCAAAGGATCTTCTTGAGATCCTTTTTTTCTGCGCGTAATCTGCTGC
TTGCAAACAAAAAAACCACCGCTACCAGCGGTGGTTTGTTTGCCGGATCAAGAGCTACCAACTCTTTTTC
CGAAGGTAACTGGCTTCAGCAGAGCGCAGATACCAAATACTGTTCTTCTAGTGTAGCCGTAGTTAGGCCA
CCACTTCAAGAACTCTGTAGCACCGCCTACATACCTCGCTCTGCTAATCCTGTTACCAGTGGCTGCTGCC
AGTGGCGATAAGTCGTGTCTTACCGGGTTGGACTCAAGACGATAGTTACCGGATAAGGCGCAGCGGTCGG
GCTGAACGGGGGGTTCGTGCACACAGCCCAGCTTGGAGCGAACGACCTACACCGAACTGAGATACCTACA
GCGTGAGCTATGAGAAAGCGCCACGCTTCCCGAAGGGAGAAAGGCGGACAGGTATCCGGTAAGCGGCAGG
GTCGGAACAGGAGAGCGCACGAGGGAGCTTCCAGGGGGAAACGCCTGGTATCTTTATAGTCCTGTCGGGT
TTCGCCACCTCTGACTTGAGCGTCGATTTTTGTGATGCTCGTCAGGGGGGCGGAGCCTATGGAAAAACGC
CAGCAACGCGGCCTTTTTACGGTTCCTGGCCTTTTGCTGGCCTTTTGCTCACATGTTCTTTCCTGCGTTA
TCCCCTGATTCTGTGGATAACCGTATTACCGCCATGCAT
